>Addgene plasmid #148654 | pnEA-NpG-HsNot11_283-297_AF | depositor full sequence | sequence record 291102 | Full Sequence
TTCTTGAAGACGAAAGGGCCTCGTGATACGCCTATTTTTATAGGTTAATGTCATGATAATAATGGTTTCT
TAGACGTCAGGTGGCACTTTTCGGGGAAATGTGCGCGGAACCCCTATTTGTTTATTTTTCTAAATACATT
CAAATATGTATCCGCTCATGAGACAATAACCCTGATAAATGCTTCAATAATATTGAAAAAGGAAGAGTAT
GAGTATTCAACATTTCCGTGTCGCCCTTATTCCCTTTTTTGCGGCATTTTGCCTTCCTGTTTTTGCTCAC
CCAGAAACGCTGGTGAAAGTAAAAGATGCTGAAGATCAGTTGGGTGCACGAGTGGGTTACATCGAACTGG
ATCTCAACAGCGGTAAGATCCTTGAGAGTTTTCGCCCCGAAGAACGTTTTCCAATGATGAGCACTTTTAA
AGTTCTGCTATGTGGCGCGGTATTATCCCGTGTTGACGCCGGGCAAGAGCAACTCGGTCGCCGCATACAC
TATTCTCAGAATGACTTGGTTGAGTACTCACCAGTCACAGAAAAGCATCTTACGGATGGCATGACAGTAA
GAGAATTATGCAGTGCTGCCATAACCATGAGTGATAACACTGCGGCCAACTTACTTCTGACAACGATCGG
AGGACCGAAGGAGCTAACCGCTTTTTTGCACAACATGGGGGATCATGTAACTCGCCTTGATCGTTGGGAA
CCGGAGCTGAATGAAGCCATACCAAACGACGAGCGTGACACCACGATGCCTGCAGCAATGGCAACAACGT
TGCGCAAACTATTAACTGGCGAACTACTTACTCTAGCTTCCCGGCAACAATTAATAGACTGGATGGAGGC
GGATAAAGTTGCAGGACCACTTCTGCGCTCGGCCCTTCCGGCTGGCTGGTTTATTGCTGATAAATCTGGA
GCCGGTGAGCGTGGGTCTCGCGGTATCATTGCAGCACTGGGGCCAGATGGTAAGCCCTCCCGTATCGTAG
TTATCTACACGACGGGGAGTCAGGCAACTATGGATGAACGAAATAGACAGATCGCTGAGATAGGTGCCTC
ACTGATTAAGCATTGGTAACTGTCAGACCAAGTTTACTCATATATACTTTAGATTGATTTAAAACTTCAT
TTTTAATTTAAAAGGATCTAGGTGAAGATCCTTTTTGATAATCTCATGACCAAAATCCCTTAACGTGAGT
TTTCGTTCCACTGAGCGTCAGACCCCGTAGAAAAGATCAAAGGATCTTCTTGAGATCCTTTTTTTCTGCG
CGTAATCTGCTGCTTGCAAACAAAAAAACCACCGCTACCAGCGGTGGTTTGTTTGCCGGATCAAGAGCTA
CCAACTCTTTTTCCGAAGGTAACTGGCTTCAGCAGAGCGCAGATACCAAATACTGTCCTTCTAGTGTAGC
CGTAGTTAGGCCACCACTTCAAGAACTCTGTAGCACCGCCTACATACCTCGCTCTGCTAATCCTGTTACC
AGTGGCTGCTGCCAGTGGCGATAAGTCGTGTCTTACCGGGTTGGACTCAAGACGATAGTTACCGGATAAG
GCGCAGCGGTCGGGCTGAACGGGGGGTTCGTGCACACAGCCCAGCTTGGAGCGAACGACCTACACCGAAC
TGAGATACCTACAGCGTGAGCTATGAGAAAGCGCCACGCTTCCCGAAGGGAGAAAGGCGGACAGGTATCC
GGTAAGCGGCAGGGTCGGAACAGGAGAGCGCACGAGGGAGCTTCCAGGGGGAAACGCCTGGTATCTTTAT
AGTCCTGTCGGGTTTCGCCACCTCTGACTTGAGCGTCGATTTTTGTGATGCTCGTCAGGGGGGCGGAGCC
TATGGAAAAACGCCAGCAACGCGGCCTTTTTACGGTTCCTGGCCTTTTGCTGGCCTTTTGCTCACATGTT
CTTTCCTGCGTTATCCCCTGATTCTGTGGATAACCGTATTACCGCCTTTGAGTGAGCTGATACCGCTCGC
CGCAGCCGAACGACCGAGCGCAGCGAGTCAGTGAGCGAGGAAGCGGAAGAGCGCCTGATGCGGTATTTTC
TCCTTACGCATCTGTGCGGTATTTCACACCGCATATATGGTGCACTCTCAGTACAATCTGCTCTGATGCC
GCATAGTTAAGCCAGTATACACTCCGCTATCGCTACGTGACTGGGTCATGGCTGCGCCCCGACACCCGCC
AACACCCGCTGACGCGCCCTGACGGGCTTGTCTGCTCCCGGCATCCGCTTACAGACAAGCTGTGACCGTC
TCCGGGAGCTGCATGTGTCAGAGGTTTTCACCGTCATCACCGAAACGCGCGAGGCAGCTGCGGTAAAGCT
CATCAGCGTGGTCGTGAAGCGATTCACAGATGTCTGCCTGTTCATCCGCGTCCAGCTCGTTGAGTTTCTC
CAGAAGCGTTAATGTCTGGCTTCTGATAAAGCGGGCCATGTTAAGGGCGGTTTTTTCCTGTTTGGTCACT
GATGCCTCCGTGTAAGGGGGATTTCTGTTCATGGGGGTAATGATACCGATGAAACGAGAGAGGATGCTCA
CGATACGGGTTACTGATGATGAACATGCCCGGTTACTGGAACGTTGTGAGGGTAAACAACTGGCGGTATG
GATGCGGCGGGACCAGAGAAAAATCACTCAGGGTCAATGCCAGCGCTTCGTTAATACAGATGTAGGTGTT
CCACAGGGTAGCCAGCAGCATCCTGCGATGCAGATCCGGAACATAATGGTGCAGGGCGCTGACTTCCGCG
TTTCCAGACTTTACGAAACACGGAAACCGAAGACCATTCATGTTGTTGCTCAGGTCGCAGACGTTTTGCA
GCAGCAGTCGCTTCACGTTCGCTCGCGTATCGGTGATTCATTCTGCTAACCAGTAAGGCAACCCCGCCAG
CCTAGCCGGGTCCTCAACGACAGGAGCACGATCATGCGCACCCGTGGCCAGGACCCAACGCTGCCCGAGA
TGCGCCGCGTGCGGCTGCTGGAGATGGCGGACGCGATGGATATGTTCTGCCAAGGGTTGGTTTGCGCATT
CACAGTTCTCCGCAAGAATTGATTGGCTCCAATTCTTGGAGTGGTGAATCCGTTAGCGAGGTGCCGCCGG
CTTCCATTCAGGTCGAGGTGGCCCGGCTCCATGCACCGCGACGCAACGCGGGGAGGCAGACAAGGTATAG
GGCGGCGCCTACAATCCATGCCAACCCGTTCCATGTGCTCGCCGAGGCGGCATAAATCGCCGTGACGATC
AGCGGTCCAGTGATCGAAGTTAGGCTGGTAAGAGCCGCGAGCGATCCTTGAAGCTGTCCCTGATGGTCGT
CATCTACCTGCCTGGACAGCATGGCCTGCAACGCGGGCATCCCGATGCCGCCGGAAGCGAGAAGAATCAT
AATGGGGAAGGCCATCCAGCCTCGCGTCGCGAACGCCAGCAAGACGTAGCCCAGCGCGTCGGCCGCCATG
CCGGCGATAATGGCCTGCTTCTCGCCGAAACGTTTGGTGGCGGGACCAGTGACGAAGGCTTGAGCGAGGG
CGTGCAAGATTCCGAATACCGCAAGCGACAGGCCGATCATCGTCGCGCTCCAGCGAAAGCGGTCCTCGCC
GAAAATGACCCAGAGCGCTGCCGGCACCTGTCCTACGAGTTGCATGATAAAGAAGACAGTCATAAGTGCG
GCGACGATAGTCATGCCCCGCGCCCACCGGAAGGAGCTGACTGGGTTGAAGGCTCTCAAGGGCATCGGTC
GAGATCCCGGTGCCTAATGAGTGAGCTAACTTACATTAATTGCGTTGCGCTCACTGCCCGCTTTCCAGTC
GGGAAACCTGTCGTGCCAGCTGCATTAATGAATCGGCCAACGCGCGGGGAGAGGCGGTTTGCGTATTGGG
CGCCAGGGTGGTTTTTCTTTTCACCAGTGAGACGGGCAACAGCTGATTGCCCTTCACCGCCTGGCCCTGA
GAGAGTTGCAGCAAGCGGTCCACGCTGGTTTGCCCCAGCAGGCGAAAATCCTGTTTGATGGTGGTTAACG
GCGGGATATAACATGAGCTGTCTTCGGTATCGTCGTATCCCACTACCGAGATATCCGCACCAACGCGCAG
CCCGGACTCGGTAATGGCGCGCATTGCGCCCAGCGCCATCTGATCGTTGGCAACCAGCATCGCAGTGGGA
ACGATGCCCTCATTCAGCATTTGCATGGTTTGTTGAAAACCGGACATGGCACTCCAGTCGCCTTCCCGTT
CCGCTATCGGCTGAATTTGATTGCGAGTGAGATATTTATGCCAGCCAGCCAGACGCAGACGCGCCGAGAC
AGAACTTAATGGGCCCGCTAACAGCGCGATTTGCTGGTGACCCAATGCGACCAGATGCTCCACGCCCAGT
CGCGTACCGTCTTCATGGGAGAAAATAATACTGTTGATGGGTGTCTGGTCAGAGACATCAAGAAATAACG
CCGGAACATTAGTGCAGGCAGCTTCCACAGCAATGGCATCCTGGTCATCCAGCGGATAGTTAATGATCAG
CCCACTGACGCGTTGCGCGAGAAGATTGTGCACCGCCGCTTTACAGGCTTCGACGCCGCTTCGTTCTACC
ATCGACACCACCACGCTGGCACCCAGTTGATCGGCGCGAGATTTAATCGCCGCGACAATTTGCGACGGCG
CGTGCAGGGCCAGACTGGAGGTGGCAACGCCAATCAGCAACGACTGTTTGCCCGCCAGTTGTTGTGCCAC
GCGGTTGGGAATGTAATTCAGCTCCGCCATCGCCGCTTCCACTTTTTCCCGCGTTTTCGCAGAAACGTGG
CTGGCCTGGTTCACCACGCGGGAAACGGTCTGATAAGAGACACCGGCATACTCTGCGACATCGTATAACG
TTACTGGTTTCACATTCACCACCCTGAATTGACTCTCTTCCGGGCGCTATCATGCCATACCGCGAAAGGT
TTTGCGCCATTCGATGGTGTCCGGGATCTCGACGCTCTCCCTTATGCGACTCCTGCATTAGGAAGCAGCC
CAGTAGTAGGTTGAGGCCGTTGAGCACCGCCGCCGCAAGGAATGGTGCATGCAAGGAGATGGCGCCCAAC
AGTCCCCCGGCCACGGGGCCTGCCACCATACCCACGCCGAAACAAGCGCTCATGAGCCCGAAGTGGCGAG
CCCGATCTTCCCCATCGGTGATGTCGGCGATATAGGCGCCAGCAACCGCACCTGTGGCGCCGGTGATGCC
GGCCACGATGCGTCCGGCGTAGAGGATCGAGATCTCGATCCCGCGAAATTAATACGACTCACTATAGGGG
AATTGTGAGCGGATAACAATTCCCCACTAGTAATAATTTTGTTTAACTTTAAGAAGGAGATATACCATGG
CCCCTATACTAGGTTATTGGAAAATTAAGGGCCTTGTGCAACCCACTCGACTTCTTTTGGAATATCTTGA
AGAAAAATATGAAGAGCATTTGTATGAGCGCGATGAAGGTGATAAATGGCGAAACAAAAAGTTTGAATTG
GGTTTGGAGTTTCCCAATCTTCCTTATTATATTGATGGTGATGTTAAATTAACACAGTCTATGGCCATCA
TACGTTATATAGCTGACAAGCACAACATGTTGGGTGGTTGTCCAAAAGAGCGTGCAGAGATTTCAATGCT
TGAAGGAGCGGTTTTGGATATTAGATACGGTGTTTCGAGAATTGCATATAGTAAAGACTTTGAAACTCTC
AAAGTTGATTTTCTTAGCAAGCTACCTGAAATGCTGAAAATGTTCGAAGATCGTTTATGTCATAAAACAT
ATTTAAATGGTGATCATGTAACCCATCCTGACTTCATGTTGTATGACGCTCTTGATGTTGTTTTATACAT
GGACCCAATGTGCCTGGATGCGTTCCCAAAATTAGTTTGTTTTAAAAAACGTATTGAAGCTATCCCACAA
ATTGATAAGTACTTGAAATCCAGCAAGTATATAGCATGGCCTTTGCAGGGCTGGCAAGCCACGTTTGGTG
GTGGCGACCATCCGCCAAAATCGGATGGTACCGGCAGCGGCCTGGAAGTTCTGTTCCAGGGGCCCCATAT
GCTCGAGGAGTTTATTCGTCCACCGCCTCCACTCCACATTTGTGAGGATGAATAAGGATCCTAATAGTCT
AGAGCTAGCCCTAGGAGATCCGGCTGCTAACAAAGCCCGAAAGGAAGCTGAGTTGGCTGCTGCCACCGCT
GAGCAATAACTAGCATAACCCCTTGGGGCCTCTAAACGGGTCTTGAGGGGTTTTTTGCTGAAAGGAGGAA
CTATATCCGGATATCCCGCAAGAGGCCCGGCAGTACCGGCATAACCAAGCCTATGCCTACAGCATCCAGG
GTGACGGTGCCGAGGATGACGATGAGCGCATTGTTAGATTTCATACACGGTGCCTGACTGCGTTAGCAAT
TTAACTGTGATAAACTACCGCATTAAAGCTTATCGATGATAAGCTGTCAAACATGAGAA
Features (pLannotate 1.2.2; 19 found; start..end, strand, type, name):
    104..208     +  promoter       AmpR promoter: bla
    209..1069    +  CDS            AmpR: β-lactamase; bla; confers resistance to ampicillin, carbenicillin, and related antibiotics
   1240..1828    +  rep_origin     ori: high-copy-number ColE1/pMB1/pBR322/pUC origin of replication
   2014..2156    -  misc_feature   bom: basis of mobility region from pBR322
   2258..2449    -  CDS            rop: Rop protein, which maintains plasmids at low copy number; rop
   2466..2846    +  CDS            YPB1_ECOLX: Protein predicted: Swiss-Prot protein existence level 4. From Escherichia coli.
   3088..3712    -  CDS            TcR (fragment): tetracycline efflux protein; tet; confers resistance to tetracycline
   3727..3748    -  protein_bind   CAP binding site: CAP binding activates transcription in the presence of cAMP. E. coli catabolite activator protein
   3761..4843    -  CDS            lacI: lac repressor; lacI; The lac repressor binds to the lac operator to inhibit transcription in E. coli. This inhibition can be relieved by adding lactose or isopropyl-β-D-thiogalactopyranoside (IPTG).
   4844..4921    -  promoter       lacI promoter: lacI
   4929..5208    -  CDS            TcR (fragment): tetracycline efflux protein; tet; confers resistance to tetracycline
   5230..5248    +  promoter       T7 promoter: promoter for bacteriophage T7 RNA polymerase
   5249..5273    +  protein_bind   lac operator: The lac repressor binds to the lac operator to inhibit transcription in E. coli. This inhibition can be relieved by adding lactose or isopropyl-β-D-thiogalactopyranoside (IPTG). lac repressor encoded by lacI
   5288..5310    +  RBS            RBS: efficient ribosome binding site from bacteriophage T7 gene 10 (Olins and Rangwala, 1989)
   5321..5971    +  CDS            GST: glutathione S-transferase from Schistosoma japonicum
   6113..6162    +  CDS            SET1 (fragment): solubility-enhancement tag derived from T7 phage gene 10B
   6170..6217    +  terminator     T7 terminator: transcription terminator for bacteriophage T7 RNA polymerase
   6240..6344    -  CDS            TcR (fragment): tetracycline efflux protein; tet; confers resistance to tetracycline
   6392..6420    -  promoter       tet promoter: E. coli promoter for tetracycline efflux protein gene
