[The description below was written by a language model from this plasmid's Addgene catalogue record and pLannotate feature annotations shown in this document.]
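Description:
pnEA-NpG-HsNot11_283-297_AF is a 6,429 nt bacterial expression plasmid for producing a short fragment of human CNOT11 (also known as C2orf29), a subunit of the CCR4-NOT complex. The name indicates residues 283-297, derived from the NCBI reference transcript. The catalogue lists the backbone as unknown, but the feature table shows a pBR322/pET-like architecture. It has a ColE1/pMB1-family origin together with the bom mobility region and the rop gene, which keeps copy number down and fits the "low copy" entry. A bla cassette with its own promoter provides ampicillin selection. Several fragments of the tetracycline resistance gene and its promoter are also present. They are non-functional remnants of the parental backbone, interrupted by the expression cassette and the lacI gene.

Expression is driven by a T7 promoter followed by a lac operator and the phage T7 gene 10 ribosome binding site. The plasmid-borne lacI gene supplies the repressor, so transcription requires a host that provides T7 RNA polymerase and is induced with IPTG. The annotated coding region begins with Schistosoma japonicum glutathione S-transferase. This points to an N-terminal GST fusion, useful for solubility and glutathione affinity capture. The CNOT11 peptide itself is not annotated; it presumably lies in the unannotated stretch between GST and the T7 terminator. The record does not describe any linker or protease site there. A short match to a T7 gene 10B-derived sequence sits just upstream of the terminator.

A GST-tagged peptide of this size would suit pull-down or binding assays, though the record states only bacterial expression. The depositor sequence may be theoretical rather than fully verified.
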