Addgene plasmid #148654: pnEA-NpG-HsNot11_283-297_AF
Purpose: Bacterial Expression of HsNot11_283-297
Depositing lab: Elisa Izaurralde. Depositing organization: Max Planck Institute for Developmental Biology.
Backbone
  Vector backbone: Unknown
  Vector type: Bacterial Expression
Growth in bacteria
  Bacterial resistance: Ampicillin, 100 μg/mL
  Growth temperature: 37°C
  Growth strain: DH5alpha
  Copy number: Low Copy
Gene/Insert
  Gene/Insert name: HsNot11_283-297 (alt name: C2ORF29)
  Species: H. sapiens (human)
  Entrez Gene: CNOT11 (a.k.a. C2orf29, C40)
  Cloning method: Unknown
Terms and licenses: Academic/Nonprofit Terms; Industry Terms: Not Available to Industry
Depositor comments: ORF extracted from NCBI:NM_017546.4. Plasmids from this collection were made available to the research community and donated after the lab closed. Please note that the sequence provided by the depositing laboratory may be theoretical/predicted or based on Sanger sequencing results. There may be discrepancies between sequencing results obtained by Addgene and the depositor sequence. If an Addgene verified sequence is not available, please contact before placing your order to request that our lab fully sequence the plasmid.
How to cite: pnEA-NpG-HsNot11_283-297_AF was a gift from Elisa Izaurralde (Addgene plasmid # 148654 ; http://n2t.net/addgene:148654 ; RRID:Addgene_148654)
